>Addgene plasmid #92041 | mEos3-caRac1 | addgene full sequence | sequence record 180751 | Addgene NGS Result
CGTTACATAACTTACGGTAAATGGCCCGCCTGGCTGACCGCCCAACGACCCCCGCCCATTGACGTCAATA
ATGACGTATGTTCCCATAGTAACGCCAATAGGGACTTTCCATTGACGTCAATGGGTGGAGTATTTACGGT
AAACTGCCCACTTGGCAGTACATCAAGTGTATCATATGCCAAGTCCGCCCCCTATTGACGTCAATGACGG
TAAATGGCCCGCCTGGCATTATGCCCAGTACATGACCTTACGGGACTTTCCTACTTGGCAGTACATCTAC
GTATTAGTCATCGCTATTACCATGCTGATGCGGTTTTGGCAGTACACCAATGGGCGTGGATAGCGGTTTG
ACTCACGGGGATTTCCAAGTCTCCACCCCATTGACGTCAATGGGAGTTTGTTTTGGCACCAAAATCAACG
GGACTTTCCAAAATGTCGTAATAACCCCGCCCCGTTGACGCAAATGGGCGGTAGGCGTGTACGGTGGGAG
GTCTATATAAGCAGACGTCGTTTAGTGAACCGTCAGATCACTAGATGCTTTATTGCGGTAGTTTATCACA
GTTAAATTGCTAACGCCAGTCTCGAACTTAACGTGCAGAAGTTGGTCGTGAGGCACTGGGCAGGTAAGTA
TCGGGCCCTTTGTGCGGGGGGAGCGGCTCGGGGCTGTCCGCGGGGGGACGGCTGCCTTCGGGGGGGACGG
GGCAGGGCGGGGTTCGGCTTCTGGCGTGTGACCGGCGGCTCTAGAGCCTCTGCTAACCATGTTCATGCCT
TCTTCTTTTTCCTACAGCTCCTGGGCAACGTGCTGGTTATTGTGCTGTCTCATCATTTTGGCAAAGAATT
GGATCGGACCGAAATTAATACGACTCACTATAGGGGAATTGTGAGCGGATAACAATTCCCCGGAGTTAAT
CCGGGACCTTTAATTCAACCCAACACAATATATTATAGTTAAATAAGAATTATTATCAAATCATTTGTAT
ATTAATTAAAATACTATACTGTAAATTACATTTTATTTACAATCAAAGGAGATATACCATGGCACACCAT
CACCACCACCACGGGAGCGGGGAGCAGAAACTAATATCAGAGGAGGATCTTGGCTCAGGTTCAGGATCTG
GGAGTAGTGCGATTAAGCCAGACATGAAGATCAAACTCCGTATGGAAGGCAACGTAAACGGGCACCACTT
TGTGATCGACGGAGATGGTACAGGCAAGCCTTTTGAGGGAAAACAGAGTATGGATCTTGAAGTCAAAGAG
GGCGGACCTCTGCCTTTTGCCTTTGATATCCTGACCACTGCATTCCATTACGGCAACAGGGTATTCGCCA
AATATCCAGACAACATACAAGACTATTTTAAGCAGTCGTTTCCTAAGGGGTATTCGTGGGAACGAAGCTT
GACTTTCGAAGACGGGGGCATTTGCAATGCCAGAAACGACATAACAATGGAAGGGGACACTTTCTATAAT
AAAGTTCGATTTTATGGTACCAACTTTCCCGCCAATGGTCCAGTTATGCAGAAGAAGACGCTGAAATGGG
AGCCCTCCACTGAGAAAATGTATGTGCGTGATGGAGTGCTGACGGGTGATATTGAAATGGCTTTGTTGCT
TGAAGGAAATGCCCATTACCGATGTGACTTCAGAACTACTTACAAAGCTAAGGAGAAGGGTGTCAAGTTA
CCAGGCGCACACTTTGTGGACCACTGCATTGAGATTTTAAGCCATGACAAAGATTACAACAAGGTTAAGC
TGTATGAGCATGCTGTTGCTCATTCTGGATCATCAACAAGTTTGTACAAAAAAGCAGGCTCCGCGGCCGC
CCCCTTCACCATGCAGGCCATCAAGTGTGTGGTGGTGGGAGACGGAGCTGTAGGTAAAACTTGCCTACTG
ATCAGTTACACAACCAATGCATTTCCTGGAGAATATATCCCTACTGTCTTTGACAATTATTCTGCCAATG
TTATGGTAGATGGAAAACCGGTGAATCTGGGCTTATGGGATACAGCTGGACTAGAAGATTATGACAGATT
ACGCCCCCTATCCTATCCGCAAACAGATGTGTTCTTAATTTGCTTTTCCCTTGTGAGTCCTGCATCATTT
GAAAATGTCCGTGCAAAGTGGTATCCTGAGGTGCGGCACCACTGTCCCAACACTCCCATCATCCTAGTGG
GAACTAAACTTGATCTTAGGGATGATAAAGACACGATCGAGAAACTGAAGGAGAAGAAGCTGACTCCCAT
CACCTATCCGCAGGGTCTAGCAATGGCTAAGGAGATTGGTGCTGTAAAATACCTGGAGTGCTCGGCGCTC
ACACAGCGAGGCCTCAAGACAGTGTTTGACGAAGCGATCCGAGCAGTCCTCTGCCCGCCTCCCGTGAAGA
AGAGGAAGAGAAAATGCCTGCTGTTGTAAAAGGGTGGGCGCGCCGACCCAGCTTTCTTGTACAAAGTGGT
TGATGATCCTAAGCGGCCGCACAGCTGTATACACGTGCAAGCCAGCCAGAACTCGCCCCGGAAGACCCCG
AGGATCTCGAGCACCACCATCACCATCACCATCACTAAGTGATTAACCTCAGGTGCAGGCTGCCTATCAG
AAGGTGGTGGCTGGTGTGGCCAATGCCCTGGCTCACAAATACCACTGAGATCGATCTTTTTCCCTCTGCC
AAAAATTATGGGGACATCATGAAGCCCCTTGAGCATCTGACTTCTGGCTAATAAAGGAAATTTATTTTCA
TTGCAATAGTGTGTTGGAATTTTTTGTGTCTCTCACTCGGAAGGACATATGGGAGGGCAAATCATTTAAA
ACATCAGAATGAGTATTTGGTTTAGAGTTTGGCAACATATGCCCATATGTAACTAGCATAACCCCTTGGG
GCCTCTAAACGGGTCTTGAGGGGTTTTTTGCTGAAAGCATGCGGAGGAAATTCTCCTTGAAGTTTCCCTG
GTGTTCAAAGTAAAGGAGTTTGCACCAGACGCACCTCTGTTCACTGGTCCGGCGTATTAAAACACGATAC
ATTGTTATTAGTACATTTATTAAGCGCTAGATTCTGTGCGTTGTTGATTTACAGACAATTGTTGTACGTA
TTTTAATAATTCATTAAATTTATAATCTTTAGGGTGGTATGTTAGAGCGAAAATCAAATGATTTTCAGCG
TCTTTATATCTGAATTTAAATATTAAATCCTCAATAGATTTGTAAAATAGGTTTCGATTAGTTTCAAACA
AGGGTTGTTTTTCCGAACCGATGGCTGGACTATCTAATGGATTTTCGCTCAACGCCACAAAACTTGCCAA
ATCTTGTAGCAGCAATCTAGCTTTGTCGATATTCGTTTGTGTTTTGTTTTGTAATAAAGGTTCGACGTCG
TTCAAAATATTATGCGCTTTTGTATTTCTTTCATCACTGTCGTTAGTGTACAATTGACTCGACGTAAACA
CGTTAAATAGAGCTTGGACATATTTAACATCGGGCGTGTTAGCTTTATTAGGCCGATTATCGTCGTCGTC
CCAACCCTCGTCGTTAGAAGTTGCTTCCGAAGACGATTTTGCCATAGCCACACGACGCCTATTAATTGTG
TCGGCTAACACGTCCGCGATCAAATTTGTAGTTGAGCTTTTTGGAATTGCGATCGCATAACTTCGTATAG
CATACATTATACGAAGTTATAAGCTCGGAACGCTGCGCTCGGTCGTTCGGCTGCGGCGAGCGGTATCAGC
TCACTCAAAGGCGGTAATACGGTTATCCACAGAATCAGGGGATAACGCAGGAAAGAACATGTGAGCAAAA
GGCCAGCAAAAGGCCAGGAACCGTAAAAAGGCCGCGTTGCTGGCGTTTTTCCATAGGCTCCGCCCCCTGA
CGAGCATCACAAAAATCGACGCTCAAGTCAGAGGTGGCGAAACCCGACAGGACTATAAAGATACCAGGCG
TTTCCCCCTGGAAGCTCCCTCGTGCGCTCTCCTGTTCCGACCCTGCCGCTTACCGGATACCTGTCCGCCT
TTCTCCCTTCGGGAAGCGTGGCGCTTTCTCATAGCTCACGCTGTAGGTATCTCAGTTCGGTGTAGGTCGT
TCGCTCCAAGCTGGGCTGTGTGCACGAACCCCCCGTTCAGCCCGACCGCTGCGCCTTATCCGGTAACTAT
CGTCTTGAGTCCAACCCGGTAAGACACGACTTATCGCCACTGGCAGCAGCCACTGGTAACAGGATTAGCA
GAGCGAGGTATGTAGGCGGTGCTACAGAGTTCTTGAAGTGGTGGCCTAACTACGGCTACACTAGAAGAAC
AGTATTTGGTATCTGCGCTCTGCTGAAGCCAGTTACCTTCGGAAAAAGAGTTGGTAGCTCTTGATCCGGC
AAACAAACCACCGCTGGTAGCGGTGGTTTTTTTGTTTGCAAGCAGCAGATTACGCGCAGAAAAAAAGGAT
CTCAAGAAGATCCTTTGTTACCAATGCTTAATCAGTGAGGCACCTATCTCAGCGATCTGTCTATTTCGTT
CATCCATAGTTGCCTGACTCCCCGTCGTGTAGATAACTACGATACGGGAGGGCTTACCATCTGGCCCCAG
TGCTGCAATGATACCGCGAGACCCACGCTCACCGGCTCCAGATTTATCAGCAATAAACCAGCCAGCCGGA
AGGGCCGAGCGCAGAAGTGGTCCTGCAACTTTATCCGCCTCCATCCAGTCTATTAATTGTTGCCGGGAAG
CTAGAGTAAGTAGTTCGCCAGTTAATAGTTTGCGCAACGTTGTTGCCATTGCTACAGGCATCGTGGTGTC
ACGCTCGTCGTTTGGTATGGCTTCATTCAGCTCCGGTTCCCAACGATCAAGGCGAGTTACATGATCCCCC
ATGTTGTGCAAAAAAGCGGTTAGCTCCTTCGGTCCTCCGATCGTTGTCAGAAGTAAGTTGGCCGCAGTGT
TATCACTCATGGTTATGGCAGCACTGCATAATTCTCTTACTGTCATGCCATCCGTAAGATGCTTTTCTGT
GACTGGTGAGTACTCAACCAAGTCATTCTGAGAATAGTGTATGCGGCGACCGAGTTGCTCTTGCCCGGCG
TCAATACGGGATAATACCGCGCCACATAGCAGAACTTTAAAAGTGCTCATCATTGGAAAACGTTCTTCGG
GGCGAAAACTCTCAAGGATCTTACCGCTGTTGAGATCCAGTTCGATGTAACCCACTCGTGCACCCAACTG
ATCTTCAGCATCTTTTACTTTCACCAGCGTTTCTGGGTGAGCAAAAACAGGAAGGCAAAATGCCGCAAAA
AAGGGAATAAGGGCGACACGGAAATGTTGAATACTCATACTCTTCCTTTTTCAATATTATTGAAGCATTT
ATCAGGGTTATTGTCTCATGTCCGCGCGTTTCCTGCATCTTTTAATCAAATCCCAAGATGTGTATAAACG
CGCCGGTATGTACAGGAAGAGGTTTATACTAAACTGTTACATTGCAAACGTGGTTTCGTGTGCCAAGTGT
GAAAACCGATGTTTAATCAAGGCTCTGACGCATTTCTACAACCACGACTCCAAGTGTGTGGGTGAAGTCA
TGCATCTTTTAATCAAATCCCAAGATGTGTATAAACCACCAAACTGCCAAAAAATGAAAACTGTCGACAA
GCTCTGTCCGTTTGCTGGCAACTGCAAGGGTCTCAATCCTATTTGTAATTATTGAATAATAAAACAATTA
TAAATGTCAAATTTGTTTTTTATTAACGATACAAACCAAACGCAACAAGAACATTTGTAGTATTATCTAT
AATTGAAAACGCGTAGTTATAATCGCTGAGGTAATATTTAAAATCATTTTCAAATGATTCACAGTTAATT
TGCGACAATATAATTTTATTTTCACATAAACTAGACGCCTTGTCGTCTTCTTCTTCGTATTCCTTCTCTT
TTTCATTTTTCTCTTCATAAAAATTAACATAGTTATTATCGTATCCATATATGTATCTATCGTATAGAGT
AAATTTTTTGTTGTCATAAATATATATGTCTTTTTTAATGGGGTGTATAGTACCGCTGCGCATAGTTTTT
CTGTAATTTACAACAGTGCTATTTTCTGGTAGTTCTTCGGAGTGTGTTGCTTTAATTATTAAATTTATAT
AATCAATGAATTTGGGATCGTCGGTTTTGTACAATATGTTGCCGGCATAGTACGCAGCTTCTTCTAGTTC
AATTACACCATTTTTTAGCAGCACCGGATTAACATAACTTTCCAAAATGTTGTACGAACCGTTAAACAAA
AACAGTTCACCTCCCTTTTCTATACTATTGTCTGCGAGCAGTTGTTTGTTGTTAAAAATAACAGCCATTG
TAATGAGACGCACAAACTAATATCACAAACTGGAAATGTCTATCAATATATAGTTGCTGATGGCCGGCCT
ATTAATAGTAATCAATTACGGGGTCATTAGTTCATAGCCCATATATGGAGTTCCG
Features (pLannotate 1.2.2; 22 found; start..end, strand, type, name):
    306..505     +  promoter       CMV promoter: human cytomegalovirus (CMV) immediate early promoter
    657..787     +  intron         chimeric intron (fragment): chimera between introns from chicken β-actin and rabbit β-globin
    856..874     +  promoter       T7 promoter: promoter for bacteriophage T7 RNA polymerase
    875..899     +  protein_bind   lac operator: The lac repressor binds to the lac operator to inhibit transcription in E. coli. This inhibition can be relieved by adding lactose or isopropyl-β-D-thiogalactopyranoside (IPTG). lac repressor encoded by lacI
    915..1024    +  promoter       p10 promoter: baculovirus promoter for expression in insect cells
   1126..1779    +  CDS            mEos3.2: mEos3.2 is a photoconvertible green/yellow fluorescent protein published in 2012, derived from Lobophyllia hemprichii. It is reported to be a rapidly-maturing monomer with moderate acid sensitivity.
   1786..1810    +  protein_bind   attB1: mutant version of attB; recombination site for the Gateway® BP reaction BP Clonase™
   1831..2409    +  CDS            Rac1 (Q61L): constitutively active mutant of human Rac family small GTPase 1
   2426..2450    -  protein_bind   attB2: mutant version of attB; recombination site for the Gateway® BP reaction BP Clonase™
   2493..2525    +  CDS            HSV tag: HSV (herpes simplex virus) epitope tag
   2535..2552    +  CDS            6xHis: 6xHis affinity tag
   2567..2635    +  CDS            HBB (fragment): HBB_PONPY - Experimental evidence at transcript level: Swiss-Prot protein existence level 2. Involved in oxygen transport from the lung to the various peripheral tissues. From Pongo pygmaeus (Bornean orangutan).
   2710..2765    +  polyA_signal   β-globin poly(A) signal: rabbit β-globin polyadenylation signal (Gil and Proudfoot, 1987)
   2853..2900    +  terminator     T7 terminator: transcription terminator for bacteriophage T7 RNA polymerase
   2913..3618    +  misc_recomb    baculovirus recombination region (ORF1629): contains part of ORF1629
   3627..3660    +  protein_bind   loxP: Cre-mediated recombination occurs in the 8-bp core sequence (GCATACAT). Cre recombinase
   3828..4415    -  rep_origin     ori: high-copy-number ColE1/pMB1/pBR322/pUC origin of replication
   4428..5288    -  CDS            AmpR: β-lactamase; bla; confers resistance to ampicillin, carbenicillin, and related antibiotics
   5289..5340    -  promoter       AmpR promoter (fragment): bla
   5354..5389    +  CDS            lef2 (fragment): baculovirus late expression factor 2
   5531..6358    +  misc_recomb    baculovirus recombination region (lef2/ORF603): contains ORF603 and part of lef2
   6370..304     +  enhancer       CMV enhancer (fragment) (across the origin): human cytomegalovirus immediate early enhancer
