[The description below was written by a language model from this plasmid's Addgene catalogue record and pLannotate feature annotations shown in this document.]
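Description:
mEos3-caRac1 is a roughly 6.4 kb expression plasmid built on the pTriEX backbone, a multi-host vector designed to drive the same open reading frame in mammalian, bacterial and insect cells. It is maintained in E. coli through a high-copy ColE1/pUC-type origin and selected with ampicillin via the β-lactamase (AmpR) gene. The triple-host design is visible in the annotated promoter stack upstream of the coding region. A CMV enhancer and promoter with a fragment of the chicken β-actin/rabbit β-globin chimeric intron serve mammalian cells. A T7 promoter with a lac operator allows IPTG-regulated bacterial expression, and a baculovirus p10 promoter serves insect cells. Downstream lie a rabbit β-globin polyadenylation signal and a T7 terminator. Flanking baculovirus recombination regions (lef2/ORF603 and ORF1629) allow transfer of the cassette into a baculovirus genome, and a single loxP site is also present in the backbone.

The payload is human RAC1 carrying the Q61L substitution, which renders this small GTPase constitutively active, fused at its N terminus to a photoconvertible monomeric fluorescent protein. The catalogue names it mEos3, and the sequence annotation identifies it as mEos3.2. The Rac1 coding sequence is bracketed by attB1 and attB2 sites, consistent with its insertion by Gateway cloning, so attB1 forms part of the linker between fluorophore and GTPase. HSV and 6xHis tag sequences from the backbone lie beyond attB2, but the record does not indicate whether they are translated as part of the fusion. Because mEos3 can be photoconverted from green to red in sparse subsets, the fusion suits single-molecule tracking and localization microscopy. The associated publication used this approach to study Rac1 membrane translocation and polarized signaling in cells.
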