Addgene plasmid #92041: mEos3-caRac1
Purpose: Expresses mEos3 fusion with caRac1 (Q61L)
Depositing lab: Ji Yu. Depositing organization: University of Connecticut Health Center. Publication: Single-molecule tracking of small GTPase Rac1 uncovers spatial regulation of membrane translocation and mechanism for polarized signaling. Das S, Yin T, Yang Q, Zhang J, Wu YI, Yu J. Proc Natl Acad Sci U S A. 2015 Jan 20;112(3):E267-76. doi: 10.1073/pnas.1409667112. Epub 2015 Jan 5. PubMed 25561548.
Backbone
  Vector backbone: pTriEX
  Total vector size (bp): 6424
  Vector type: Mammalian Expression, Bacterial Expression, Insect Expression
Growth in bacteria
  Bacterial resistance: Ampicillin, 100 μg/mL
  Growth temperature: 37°C
  Growth strain: DH5alpha
  Copy number: High Copy
Gene/Insert
  Gene/Insert name: RAC1
  Species: H. sapiens (human)
  Mutation: Q61L (constitutively active)
  Entrez Gene: RAC1 (a.k.a. MIG5, MRD48, Rac-1, TC-25, p21-Rac1)
  Promoter: CMV
  Tag / fusion protein: mEos3 (N terminal on insert)
  Cloning method: Gateway Cloning
  Sequencing primers: 5′ mEos3-C
Terms and licenses: Academic/Nonprofit Terms; Industry Terms: Not Available to Industry
How to cite: mEos3-caRac1 was a gift from Ji Yu (Addgene plasmid # 92041 ; http://n2t.net/addgene:92041 ; RRID:Addgene_92041)
